Addgene plasmid #185843: pAF9C3
Purpose: Expressing artificial trans-activator in Saccharomyces cerevisiae
Depositing lab: Claudia Vickers. Depositing organization: University of Queensland. Publication: Engineering eukaryote-like regulatory circuits to expand artificial control mechanisms for metabolic engineering in Saccharomyces cerevisiae. Peng B, Bandari NC, Lu Z, Howard CB, Scott C, Trau M, Dumsday G, Vickers CE. Commun Biol. 2022 Feb 16;5(1):135. doi: 10.1038/s42003-022-03070-z. PubMed 35173283.
Backbone
  Vector backbone: pRS414
  Vector type: Yeast Expression
Growth in bacteria
  Bacterial resistance: Ampicillin, 100 μg/mL
  Growth temperature: 37°C
  Growth strain: DH5alpha
  Copy number: High Copy
Gene/Insert
  Gene/Insert name: PHAC1>RevTetR_r1.7>SIN3C>PABF1
  Species: Synthetic
  Mutation: None
  Cloning method: Gibson Cloning
Terms and licenses: Academic/Nonprofit Terms; Industry Terms: Not Available to Industry
How to cite: pAF9C3 was a gift from Claudia Vickers (Addgene plasmid # 185843 ; http://n2t.net/addgene:185843 ; RRID:Addgene_185843)
