[The description below was written by a language model from this plasmid's Addgene catalogue record and pLannotate feature annotations shown in this document.]
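Description:
pAF9C3 is a yeast expression plasmid built on the pRS414 backbone, a centromeric E. coli–S. cerevisiae shuttle vector. In yeast it is maintained through the CEN6/ARS element, which gives stable low-copy inheritance, and is selected by tryptophan prototrophy from the TRP1 gene under its own promoter. In bacteria it replicates from a high-copy ColE1/pUC-type origin and is selected with ampicillin through the bla gene. The usual pRS-series remnants are also present: an f1 origin, lacZα fragments with the lac promoter and operator, and flanking T3 and T7 promoters around the cloning region.

The synthetic insert, assembled by Gibson cloning, is recorded as PHAC1>RevTetR_r1.7>SIN3C>PABF1. The feature table shows a TetR-derived coding sequence followed closely by a large fragment of yeast SIN3, consistent with a fusion of a reverse-TetR variant to the C-terminal portion of SIN3. Reverse TetR variants generally bind tet operator sites in the presence of tetracycline-class ligands, not in their absence. SIN3 is a component of the RPD3 histone deacetylase complexes associated with transcriptional repression, even though the stated purpose describes the product as an artificial trans-activator; the record does not explain this further. By its name, the HAC1 promoter appears to drive the fusion. The annotation tool did not label this promoter but detected a hypothetical yeast ORF match just upstream of the TetR sequence. The ABF1 element named at the downstream end is likewise unannotated, and its role is not stated. The plasmid is intended for expressing this artificial regulator in S. cerevisiae as part of engineered, eukaryote-like control circuits for metabolic engineering.
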