Features (pLannotate 1.2.2; 20 found; start..end, strand, type, name):
     57..677     +  CDS            tetR: TETR2_ECOLX - Experimental evidence at protein level: Swiss-Prot protein existence level 1. TetR is the repressor of the tetracycline resistance element; its N-terminal region forms a helix-turn-helix structure and binds DNA. Binding of tetracycline to TetR reduces the repressor affinity for the tetracycline resistance gene (tetA) promoter operator sites. From Escherichia coli.
    762..3572    +  CDS            SIN3 (fragment): SIN3_YEAST - Also known as CPE1, GAM2, RPD1, SDI1, SDS16, UME4. Experimental evidence at protein level: Swiss-Prot protein existence level 1. Catalytic component of the RPD3 histone deacetylase complexes RPD3C(L) and RPD3C(S) responsible for the deacetylation of lysine residues on the N-terminal part of the core histones (H2A, H2B, H3 and H4). Histone deacetylation gives a tag for epigenetic repression and plays an important role in transcriptional regulation, cell cycle progression and developmental events. SIN3 has also a RPD3 independent function required for normal longevity. From Saccharo
   3771..3789    -  promoter       T7 promoter: promoter for bacteriophage T7 RNA polymerase
   3797..3952    +  CDS            lacZα (fragment): LacZα fragment of β-galactosidase; lacZ fragment
   3956..4384    +  rep_origin     f1 ori (sequence partly withheld): f1 bacteriophage origin of replication; arrow indicates direction of (+) strand synthesis
   4412..4463    -  misc_feature   bom (fragment): basis of mobility region from pBR322
   4517..5188    -  CDS            TRP1: TRPF_YEAST - Experimental evidence at protein level: Swiss-Prot protein existence level 1. From Saccharomyces cerevisiae (strain ATCC 204508 / S288c) (Baker's yeast).
   5189..5336    -  promoter       TRP1 promoter: S. cerevisiae TRP1
   5474..5523    -  misc_feature   bom (fragment): basis of mobility region from pBR322
   5625..5660    -  CDS            rop (fragment): Rop protein, which maintains plasmids at low copy number; rop
   5728..6231    -  misc_feature   CEN/ARS: S. cerevisiae CEN6 centromere fused to an autonomously replicating sequence
   6268..6372    +  promoter       AmpR promoter: bla
   6373..7233    +  CDS            AmpR: β-lactamase; bla; confers resistance to ampicillin, carbenicillin, and related antibiotics
   7404..7992    +  rep_origin     ori: high-copy-number ColE1/pMB1/pBR322/pUC origin of replication
   8175..8267    +  CDS            lacI (fragment): lac repressor; lacI; The lac repressor binds to the lac operator to inhibit transcription in E. coli. This inhibition can be relieved by adding lactose or isopropyl-β-D-thiogalactopyranoside (IPTG).
   8280..8301    +  protein_bind   CAP binding site: CAP binding activates transcription in the presence of cAMP. E. coli catabolite activator protein
   8316..8346    +  promoter       lac promoter: promoter for the E. coli lac operon
   8354..8370    +  protein_bind   lac operator: The lac repressor binds to the lac operator to inhibit transcription in E. coli. This inhibition can be relieved by adding lactose or isopropyl-β-D-thiogalactopyranoside (IPTG). lac repressor encoded by lacI
   8415..8433    +  promoter       T3 promoter: promoter for bacteriophage T3 RNA polymerase
   8644..46      +  CDS            YFD2_YEAST (across the origin): Protein uncertain: Swiss-Prot protein existence level 5. From Saccharomyces cerevisiae (strain ATCC 204508 / S288c) (Baker's yeast).
>Addgene plasmid #185843 | pAF9C3 | addgene full sequence | sequence record 369635 | Addgene NGS Result
AAACATAACAACCTCCTCCTCCCCCACCTACGACAACAACCGCCACTCCGCGGATCATGTCCAGATTGGA
TAAGTCCAAGGTTATTAACTCTGCCTTGGCTTTGGGTAACGAAGTTGGTATTGAAGTTTTGACCACTAGA
AAGTTGGCTCAAAAATTGGGTGTTGAACAACCTACCTTGTACTGGCATGTTAAGAACAAAAGAGCTTTGT
TGGACGCTTTGGCCATTGAAATGTTGGATAGACATCATACCCATTTCTGTCCATTGGAAGGTGAATCATG
GCAAGATTTCTTGAGAAACAACGCCAAGTCTTTCAGATGTGCTTTGTTGTCTCATAGAGATGGTGCTAAA
GTTCACTTGGGTACTAGACCAACTGAAAAGCAATACGAAACTTTGGAAAAMCAGTTGGCTTTCTTGTGTC
AACAAGGTTTCTCTTTAGAAAACGCCTTGTATGCTTTGTCTGCTGTTGGTCATTTTACCTTGGGTTGTGT
TTTGGAAGATCAAGAACATCAAGTCGCCAAAGAAGAAAGGGAAACTCCAACTACTGATTCTATGCCACCA
TTATTGAGACAAGCCATTGAGTTGTTTGATCATCAAGGTGCTGAACCAGCTTTTTTGTTTGGTTTGGAAT
TGATCATCTGCGGTTTGGAGAAACAGTTGAAATGTGAATCTGGCTCCGGTACCGGTGGTGGTACTCCAGC
TGCTGCTTCTACTTTGGAATCTAGATGTACCCCACCTAAGAAGAAAAGAAAGGTTGCTAGCAGAACGTCT
CTCACTGAACAGTACGCTCCTTCTAGTATACAACATCAGCAGCAGCACCCGCAAAGTATTAGTCCTATAG
CAAACACGCAGTATGGTGATATCCCTGTTAGACCGGAAATTGATTTAGATCCTAGCATTGTGCCTGTGGT
CCCTGAACCCACTGAGCCCATCGAAAACAATATATCGCTTAATGAGGAAGTCACTTTCTTCGAAAAGGCC
AAGAGGTATATCGGCAATAAACATTTATACACTGAGTTTTTGAAAATTTTAAATTTGTACTCTCAAGATA
TACTTGATCTTGACGATTTAGTGGAAAAGGTAGATTTCTACTTGGGTTCCAATAAAGAACTATTTACGTG
GTTCAAAAACTTTGTTGGCTACCAAGAAAAAACCAAATGTATCGAGAATATTGTTCATGAAAAACATAGA
TTGGATTTAGATTTATGTGAGGCATTTGGCCCAAGTTACAAGAGGCTACCAAAAAGTGACACTTTCATGC
CATGCTCAGGTAGGGATGATATGTGTTGGGAAGTCTTGAACGATGAATGGGTTGGACATCCTGTATGGGC
TTCCGAAGATTCGGGATTTATTGCTCATCGTAAAAACCAGTATGAGGAAACACTATTCAAGATCGAAGAG
GAAAGACATGAGTATGATTTTTACATTGAATCAAATTTAAGAACTATTCAATGTTTGGAAACAATTGTAA
ATAAGATCGAGAACATGACTGAGAATGAAAAAGCCAATTTTAAACTGCCTCCAGGTCTTGGTCATACTTC
AATGACTATTTATAAAAAAGTGATAAGGAAAGTTTATGATAAGGAAAGGGGGTTCGAGATTATTGATGCT
TTGCATGAGCACCCTGCAGTGACAGCCCCAGTCGTTCTGAAAAGATTAAAGCAAAAAGACGAAGAATGGA
GAAGAGCTCAACGTGAATGGAATAAAGTTTGGAGGGAGTTAGAACAGAAGGTTTTTTTCAAGTCATTAGA
TCATTTAGGCTTAACATTTAAACAGGCTGACAAGAAATTATTAACTACAAAGCAGTTGATATCAGAGATT
AGCAGCATCAAAGTTGATCAAACAAACAAAAAAATTCACTGGTTAACTCCTAAACCAAAGAGCCAGTTAG
ATTTTGATTTCCCTGATAAAAACATTTTCTATGATATCTTGTGTTTGGCTGACACTTTTATAACCCATAC
CACAGCCTATTCTAATCCCGATAAAGAAAGATTGAAAGATTTACTAAAATACTTCATCTCTTTGTTTTTT
TCTATTTCTTTGGAAAAAATCGAAGAATCGTTGTACTCCCATAAGCAAAACGTGTCAGAATCTAGCGGAT
CTGACGATGGCAGTTCTATTGCATCAAGGAAGAGGCCCTATCAACAAGAAATGAGTTTACTTGATATTTT
ACACAGGAGCAGATATCAAAAGCTAAAGCGGTCTAATGATGAAGATGGCAAAGTTCCCCAGCTCTCTGAA
CCACCCGAAGAAGAACCTAATACCATTGAGGAGGAAGAGCTCATCGATGAAGAAGCTAAAAATCCGTGGC
TAACTGGGAATTTAGTGGAGGAAGCAAACTCTCAGGGTATTATCCAAAATCGCAGTATTTTTAATCTATT
CGCTAATACGAATATTTACATATTTTTCCGTCATTGGACAACGATTTATGAGCGGCTTTTGGAAATTAAG
CAAATGAATGAAAAGGTCACAAAGGAAATCAACACAAGGTCGACAGTTACTTTTGCCAAAGATCTAGATT
TATTATCGAGTCAACTTTCCGAAATGGGACTAGATTTTGTTGGTGAAGACGCGTACAAACAGGTTTTAAG
ACTGAGTAGAAGGTTGATTAATGGGGGTCTTGAACATCAGTGGTTTGAAGAGAGTTTGCGGCAAGCTTAC
AATAACAAAGCGTTTAAACTCTATACAATTGATAAAGTCACCCAATCGTTGGTAAAGCATGCTCATACCT
TGATGACTGACGCTAAAACTGCAGAAATAATGGCTTTGTTCGTTAAAGATAGAAATGCCTCCACCACGAG
TGCGAAGGACCAAATTATCTATCGCTTGCAGGTGCGCTCACATATGTCCAATACAGAAAATATGTTTAGA
ATAGAGTTTGATAAAAGAACTCTGCATGTTTCCATTCAATATATTGCACTTGATGATTTGACACTAAAGG
AACCAAAGGCAGACGAAGATAAATGGAAATATTATGTAACATCGTATGCTCTGCCACATCCAACAGAAGG
CATTCCGCACGAGAAACTGAAGATACCATTTTTGGAAAGGCTCATCGAATTTGGACAAGATATTGATGGA
ACAGAGGTAGATGAGGAGTTTTCCCCCGAAGGCATCTCTGTATCGACATTGAAAATTAAGATCCAGCCTA
TAACCTACCAACTGCATATTGAAAACGGGTCTTACGATGTTTTTACCCGTAAGGCTACTAACAAATATCC
TACTATTGCTAATGATAATACTCAAAAAGGAATGGTTTCTCAGAAGAAGGAGTTGATATCAAAATTTCTA
GACTGTGCAGTTGGTTTGAGAAATAATTTAGATGAGGCTCAAAAATTAAGTATGCAAAAAAAATGGGAGA
ACCTAAAAGACAGCATAGTAAAGACGAGTGCTGGCAACCAGGGAATAGAGAGTGAAACCGAAAAAGGTAA
AATTACGAAACAGGAGCAGTCGGATAATTTGGACAGCTCTACTGCAAGTGTACTGCCTGCATCCATTACT
ACTGTACCACAAGATGATAATATAGAAACGACTGGGAATACTGAATCTTCAGACAAGGGGGCTAAGATTC
AATAACCTGCAGGATACCCAGTTGAGAAGACGAGCTATTTTTCTCATGTTTCTTTTGTTTATTCACTTTT
CTATACTTTTTCTTTTCTATTGAAATATATATTATATCTTATGTATGTTTTTTTGTATTATAAACAAGCA
AATTTCGTCTTGCCATTTACCTTCTGATATTAATCACATGTATATCGGGCCCCAATTCGCCCTATAGTGA
GTCGTATTACGCGCGCTCACTGGCCGTCGTTTTACAACGTCGTGACTGGGAAAACCCTGGCGTTACCCAA
CTTAATCGCCTTGCAGCACATCCCCCTTTCGCCAGCTGGCGTAATAGCGAAGAGGCCCGCACCGATCGCC
CTTCCCAACAGTTGCGCAGCCTGAATGGCGAATGG
[124 nt withheld, positions 3956-4079]
C
[91 nt withheld, positions 4081-4171]
A
[49 nt withheld, positions 4173-4221]
CCTTTGACGTTGGAGTCCACGTTCTTT
[37 nt withheld, positions 4249-4285]
ACCCTATCTCGGTCTATTCTTTTGATTTATAAGGGATTTTGCCGATTTCGGCCTATTGGTTAAAAAATGA
GCTGATTTAACAAAAATTTAACGCGAATTTTAACAAAATATTAACGCTTACAATTTCCTGATGCGGTATT
TTCTCCTTACGCATCTGTGCGGTATTTCACACCGCATAGATCGGCAAGTGCACAAACAATACTTAAATAA
ATACTACTCAGTAATAACCTATTTCTTAGCATTTTTGACGAAATTTGCTATTTTGTTAGAGTCTTTTACA
CCATTTGTCTCCACACCTCCGCTTACATCAACACCAATAACGCCATTTAATCTAAGCGCATCACCAACAT
TTTCTGGCGTCAGTCCACCAGCTAACATAAAATGTAAGCTTTCGGGGCTCTCTTGCCTTCCAACCCAGTC
AGAAATCGAGTTCCAATCCAAAAGTTCACCTGTCCCACCTGCTTCTGAATCAAACAAGGGAATAAACGAA
TGAGGTTTCTGTGAAGCTGCACTGAGTAGTATGTTGCAGTCTTTTGGAAATACGAGTCTTTTAATAACTG
GCAAACCGAGGAACTCTTGGTATTCTTGCCACGACTCATCTCCATGCAGTTGGACGATATCAATGCCGTA
ATCATTGACCAGAGCCAAAACATCCTCCTTAGGTTGATTACGAAACACGCCAACCAAGTATTTCGGAGTG
CCTGAACTATTTTTATATGCTTTTACAAGACTTGAAATTTTCCTTGCAATAACCGGGTCAATTGTTCTCT
TTCTATTGGGCACACATATAATACCCAGCAAGTCAGCATCGGAATCCAAAGCACATTCTGCGGCCTCTGT
GCTCTGCAAGCCGCAAACTTTCACCAATGGACCAGAACTACCTGTGAAATTAATAACAGACATACTCCAA
GCTGCCTTTGTGTGCTTAATCACGTATACTCACGTGCTCAATAGTCACCAATGCCCTCCCTCTTGGCCCT
CTCCTTTTCTTTTTTCGACCGAATTAATTCTTAATCGGCAAAAAAAGAAAAGCTCCGGATCAAGATTGTA
CGTAAGGTGACAAGCTATTTTTCAATAAAGAATATCTTCCACTACTGCCATCTGGCGTCATAACTGCAAA
GTACACATATATTACGATGCTGTTCTATTAAATGCTTCCTATATTATATATATAGTAATGTCGTGATCTA
TGGTGCACTCTCAGTACAATCTGCTCTGATGCCGCATAGTTAAGCCAGCCCCGACACCCGCCAACACCCG
CTGACGCGCCCTGACGGGCTTGTCTGCTCCCGGCATCCGCTTACAGACAAGCTGTGACCGTCTCCGGGAG
CTGCATGTGTCAGAGGTTTTCACCGTCATCACCGAAACGCGCGAGACGAAAGGGCCTCGTGATACGCCTA
TTTTTATAGGTTAATGTCATGATAATAATGGTTTCTTAGACGGATCGCTTGCCTGTAACTTACACGCGCC
TCGTATCTTTTAATGATGGAATAATTTGGGAATTTACTCTGTGTTTATTTATTTTTATGTTTTGTATTTG
GATTTTAGAAAGTAAATAAAGAAGGTAGAAGAGTTACGGAATGAAGAAAAAAAAATAAACAAAGGTTTAA
AAAATTTCAACAAAAAGCGTACTTTACATATATATTTATTAGACAAGAAAAGCAGATTAAATAGATATAC
ATTCGATTAACGATAAGTAAAATGTAAAATCACAGGATTTTCGTGTGTGGTCTTCTACACAGACAAGATG
AAACAATTCGGCATTAATACCTGAGAGCAGGAAGAGCAAGATAAAAGGTAGTATTTGTTGGCGATCCCCC
TAGAGTCTTTTACATCTTCGGAAAACAAAAACTATTTTTTCTTTAATTTCTTTTTTTACTTTCTATTTTT
AATTTATATATTTATATTAAAAAATTTAAATTATAATTATTTTTATAGCACGTGATGAAAAGGACCCAGG
TGGCACTTTTCGGGGAAATGTGCGCGGAACCCCTATTTGTTTATTTTTCTAAATACATTCAAATATGTAT
CCGCTCATGAGACAATAACCCTGATAAATGCTTCAATAATATTGAAAAAGGAAGAGTATGAGTATTCAAC
ATTTCCGTGTCGCCCTTATTCCCTTTTTTGCGGCATTTTGCCTTCCTGTTTTTGCTCACCCAGAAACGCT
GGTGAAAGTAAAAGATGCTGAAGATCAGTTGGGTGCACGAGTGGGTTACATCGAACTGGATCTCAACAGC
GGTAAGATCCTTGAGAGTTTTCGCCCCGAAGAACGTTTTCCAATGATGAGCACTTTTAAAGTTCTGCTAT
GTGGCGCGGTATTATCCCGTATTGACGCCGGGCAAGAGCAACTCGGTCGCCGCATACACTATTCTCAGAA
TGACTTGGTTGAGTACTCACCAGTCACAGAAAAGCATCTTACGGATGGCATGACAGTAAGAGAATTATGC
AGTGCTGCCATAACCATGAGTGATAACACTGCGGCCAACTTACTTCTGACAACGATCGGAGGACCGAAGG
AGCTAACCGCTTTTTTGCACAACATGGGGGATCATGTAACTCGCCTTGATCGTTGGGAACCGGAGCTGAA
TGAAGCCATACCAAACGACGAGCGTGACACCACGATGCCTGTAGCAATGGCAACAACGTTGCGCAAACTA
TTAACTGGCGAACTACTTACTCTAGCTTCCCGGCAACAATTAATAGACTGGATGGAGGCGGATAAAGTTG
CAGGACCACTTCTGCGCTCGGCCCTTCCGGCTGGCTGGTTTATTGCTGATAAATCTGGAGCCGGTGAGCG
TGGGTCTCGCGGTATCATTGCAGCACTGGGGCCAGATGGTAAGCCCTCCCGTATCGTAGTTATCTACACG
ACGGGGAGTCAGGCAACTATGGATGAACGAAATAGACAGATCGCTGAGATAGGTGCCTCACTGATTAAGC
ATTGGTAACTGTCAGACCAAGTTTACTCATATATACTTTAGATTGATTTAAAACTTCATTTTTAATTTAA
AAGGATCTAGGTGAAGATCCTTTTTGATAATCTCATGACCAAAATCCCTTAACGTGAGTTTTCGTTCCAC
TGAGCGTCAGACCCCGTAGAAAAGATCAAAGGATCTTCTTGAGATCCTTTTTTTCTGCGCGTAATCTGCT
GCTTGCAAACAAAAAAACCACCGCTACCAGCGGTGGTTTGTTTGCCGGATCAAGAGCTACCAACTCTTTT
TCCGAAGGTAACTGGCTTCAGCAGAGCGCAGATACCAAATACTGTTCTTCTAGTGTAGCCGTAGTTAGGC
CACCACTTCAAGAACTCTGTAGCACCGCCTACATACCTCGCTCTGCTAATCCTGTTACCAGTGGCTGCTG
CCAGTGGCGATAAGTCGTGTCTTACCGGGTTGGACTCAAGACGATAGTTACCGGATAAGGCGCAGCGGTC
GGGCTGAACGGGGGGTTCGTGCACACAGCCCAGCTTGGAGCGAACGACCTACACCGAACTGAGATACCTA
CAGCGTGAGCTATGAGAAAGCGCCACGCTTCCCGAAGGGAGAAAGGCGGACAGGTATCCGGTAAGCGGCA
GGGTCGGAACAGGAGAGCGCACGAGGGAGCTTCCAGGGGGAAACGCCTGGTATCTTTATAGTCCTGTCGG
GTTTCGCCACCTCTGACTTGAGCGTCGATTTTTGTGATGCTCGTCAGGGGGGCGGAGCCTATGGAAAAAC
GCCAGCAACGCGGCCTTTTTACGGTTCCTGGCCTTTTGCTGGCCTTTTGCTCACATGTTCTTTCCTGCGT
TATCCCCTGATTCTGTGGATAACCGTATTACCGCCTTTGAGTGAGCTGATACCGCTCGCCGCAGCCGAAC
GACCGAGCGCAGCGAGTCAGTGAGCGAGGAAGCGGAAGAGCGCCCAATACGCAAACCGCCTCTCCCCGCG
CGTTGGCCGATTCATTAATGCAGCTGGCACGACAGGTTTCCCGACTGGAAAGCGGGCAGTGAGCGCAACG
CAATTAATGTGAGTTAGCTCACTCATTAGGCACCCCAGGCTTTACACTTTATGCTTCCGGCTCGTATGTT
GTGTGGAATTGTGAGCGGATAACAATTTCACACAGGAAACAGCTATGACCATGATTACGCCAAGCGCGCA
ATTAACCCTCACTAAAGGGAACAAAAGCTGGAGCTCTACAATGAAAACAACACCAAGCTGCCAAAAGCTG
TATATTAAAGTTAAAGCTCCCTCATTTTTAGTAAGGACGCTTTCTTTTCCCACAAAAGGGACGAGGAAAA
AAAGAAAAACCTGGAAATATAGTCACGTGACATGAATAAACAAGACCTAGGGCAATATGGAAAAAGAAGC
TAGGATAAAAATACATTTATGAGGGTTGTAAGGCAAAGTGGCTCAGCATTAAGTAGGGCTAAAAAGAGTC
GCAAATATACATCGTACCGAGTGATGAACGTGGTTTTGAACACCTTGTTCTCTTTTGTTCTCGCTCCCTA
CATTCACTATATATTAGAAGAAATTTCACCTCAATGGACAACTCGAGAAATGAATACAGAAATATGTTTT
TTAGCGAAATTTTCCTTTCTTCTTGTCTTCTTGTTTTATTTAAACTTCCAAGGCTTTAACTCAGTGTC
